Addgene plasmid #59185: Cas9 MDC32
Purpose: 2x35S promoting Glycing Max codon optimized Cas9 with hygromycin plant selection
Depositing lab: Robert Stupar. Depositing organization: University of Minnesota. Publication: CRISPR/Cas mutagenesis of soybean and Medicago truncatula using a new web-tool and a modified Cas9 enzyme. Michno JM, Wang X, Liu J, Curtin SJ, Kono TJ, Stupar RM. GM Crops Food. 2015;6(4):243-52. doi: 10.1080/21645698.2015.1106063. PubMed 26479970.
Backbone
  Vector backbone: pMDC32
  Backbone manufacturer: Mark D Curtis
  Vector type: Plant Expression, CRISPR
  Selectable markers: Hygromycin
Growth in bacteria
  Bacterial resistance: Kanamycin, 50 μg/mL
  Growth temperature: 37°C
  Growth strain: DH5alpha
  Growth instructions: Plasmid might grow slower in DH5alpha than other plasmids due to Cas9
  Copy number: Unknown
Gene/Insert
  Gene/Insert name: Glycine Max codon optimized Cas9 (alt name: Cas9)
  Species: Glycine Max
  Insert size (bp): 4140
  Promoter: 2X35S
  Cloning method: Restriction Enzyme; 5′ cloning site SalI (not destroyed); 3′ cloning site PacI (not destroyed)
  Sequencing primers: 5′ M13_forward20_primer; 3′ M13_reverse_primer
Terms and licenses: Academic/Nonprofit Terms; Industry Terms: Not Available to Industry
How to cite: Cas9 MDC32 was a gift from Robert Stupar (Addgene plasmid # 59185)
