[The description below was written by a language model from this plasmid's Addgene catalogue record and pLannotate feature annotations shown in this document.]
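Description:
Cas9 MDC32 is a plant-expression CRISPR construct built on pMDC32, a binary T-DNA vector. The 14.2 kb plasmid carries two replication systems: a high-copy ColE1/pUC-type origin (with the pBR322 bom region) for propagation in E. coli, and the pVS1 oriV together with RepA and the StaA stability protein, which are the elements that normally allow binary vectors to be maintained in Agrobacterium. Bacterial selection is by kanamycin through an aminoglycoside phosphotransferase gene located outside the T-DNA borders.

Between the nopaline-type right and left border repeats lie two plant expression cassettes. The payload is a Cas9 coding sequence of about 4.1 kb, matching the Streptococcus pyogenes Cas9 protein but codon-optimised for soybean (Glycine max). It was cloned between SalI and PacI sites, is driven by the enhanced CaMV 35S promoter with a duplicated enhancer (2x35S), and is terminated by the NOS terminator. The second cassette places hygromycin B phosphotransferase under another enhanced 35S promoter with the CaMV poly(A) signal, allowing hygromycin selection of transformed plant tissue. Small remnants of lacZα, lacI, the lac promoter/operator and polylinker sequences are carried over from the parental backbone.

No guide RNA expression cassette or nuclear localisation signal is annotated in the feature table, so on the evidence of the record this plasmid supplies only the nuclease, and a guide would have to be added or provided separately. The associated work concerns CRISPR/Cas mutagenesis of soybean and Medicago truncatula, which fits its use as a constitutive Cas9 source for targeted mutagenesis in legumes.
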