Features (pLannotate 1.2.2; 23 found; start..end, strand, type, name):
     33..55      -  protein_bind   lac operator (fragment): The lac repressor binds to the lac operator to inhibit transcription in E. coli. This inhibition can be relieved by adding lactose or isopropyl-β-D-thiogalactopyranoside (IPTG). lac repressor encoded by lacI
     59..89      -  promoter       lac promoter: promoter for the E. coli lac operon
    104..125     -  protein_bind   CAP binding site: CAP binding activates transcription in the presence of cAMP. E. coli catabolite activator protein
    138..226     -  CDS            lacI (fragment): lac repressor; lacI; The lac repressor binds to the lac operator to inhibit transcription in E. coli. This inhibition can be relieved by adding lactose or isopropyl-β-D-thiogalactopyranoside (IPTG).
    316..993     +  promoter       CaMV 35S promoter (enhanced): cauliflower mosaic virus 35S promoter with a duplicated enhancer region
   1061..2086    +  CDS            HygR: hygromycin B phosphotransferase confers resistance to hygromycin
   2126..2300    +  polyA_signal   CaMV poly(A) signal: cauliflower mosaic virus polyadenylation signal
   2378..2402    -  misc_feature   LB T-DNA repeat: left border repeat from nopaline C58 T-DNA
   2827..3621    +  CDS            KanR: aminoglycoside phosphotransferase; aphA-3; confers resistance to kanamycin
   3708..4296    +  rep_origin     ori: high-copy-number ColE1/pMB1/pBR322/pUC origin of replication
   4482..4622    -  misc_feature   bom: basis of mobility region from pBR322
   4724..4763    -  CDS            rop (fragment): Rop protein, which maintains plasmids at low copy number; rop
   4966..5160    -  rep_origin     pVS1 oriV: origin of replication for the Pseudomonas plasmid pVS1 (Heeb et al., 2000)
   5226..6294    -  CDS            pVS1 RepA (fragment): replication protein from the Pseudomonas plasmid pVS1 (Heeb et al., 2000)
   6727..7356    -  CDS            pVS1 StaA: stability protein from the Pseudomonas plasmid pVS1 (Heeb et al., 2000)
   7916..8317    -  CDS            Y4CG_SINFN (fragment): Protein inferred from homology: Swiss-Prot protein existence level 3. From Sinorhizobium fredii (strain NBRC 101917 / NGR234).
   8656..8680    -  misc_feature   RB T-DNA repeat: right border repeat from nopaline C58 T-DNA
   8746..8900    -  CDS            lacZα (fragment): LacZα fragment of β-galactosidase; lacZ fragment
   8999..9670    +  promoter       CaMV 35S promoter (enhanced): cauliflower mosaic virus 35S promoter with a duplicated enhancer region
   9672..9698    -  misc_feature   MCS (fragment): pUC18/19 multiple cloning site
   9731..13834   +  CDS            cas9: CAS9_STRP1 - Also known as csn1 From Streptococcus pyogenes serotype M1.
  13889..13925   -  misc_feature   MCS (fragment): pBluescript multiple cloning site
  13936..14183   +  terminator     NOS terminator: nopaline synthase terminator and poly(A) signal
>Addgene plasmid #59185 | Cas9 MDC32 | depositor full sequence | sequence record 91735 | Cas9 MDC32 sequence 14188 bps
CGTAATCATGGTCATAGCTGTTTCCTGTGTGAAATTGTTATCCGCTCACAATTCCACACAACATACGAGC
CGGAAGCATAAAGTGTAAAGCCTGGGGTGCCTAATGAGTGAGCTAACTCACATTAATTGCGTTGCGCTCA
CTGCCCGCTTTCCAGTCGGGAAACCTGTCGTGCCAGCTGCATTAATGAATCGGCCAACGCGCGGGGAGAG
GCGGTTTGCGTATTGGCTAGAGCAGCTTGCCAACATGGTGGAGCACGACACTCTCGTCTACTCCAAGAAT
ATCAAAGATACAGTCTCAGAAGACCAAAGGGCTATTGAGACTTTTCAACAAAGGGTAATATCGGGAAACC
TCCTCGGATTCCATTGCCCAGCTATCTGTCACTTCATCAAAAGGACAGTAGAAAAGGAAGGTGGCACCTA
CAAATGCCATCATTGCGATAAAGGAAAGGCTATCGTTCAAGATGCCTCTGCCGACAGTGGTCCCAAAGAT
GGACCCCCACCCACGAGGAGCATCGTGGAAAAAGAAGACGTTCCAACCACGTCTTCAAAGCAAGTGGATT
GATGTGATAACATGGTGGAGCACGACACTCTCGTCTACTCCAAGAATATCAAAGATACAGTCTCAGAAGA
CCAAAGGGCTATTGAGACTTTTCAACAAAGGGTAATATCGGGAAACCTCCTCGGATTCCATTGCCCAGCT
ATCTGTCACTTCATCAAAAGGACAGTAGAAAAGGAAGGTGGCACCTACAAATGCCATCATTGCGATAAAG
GAAAGGCTATCGTTCAAGATGCCTCTGCCGACAGTGGTCCCAAAGATGGACCCCCACCCACGAGGAGCAT
CGTGGAAAAAGAAGACGTTCCAACCACGTCTTCAAAGCAAGTGGATTGATGTGATATCTCCACTGACGTA
AGGGATGACGCACAATCCCACTATCCTTCGCAAGACCTTCCTCTATATAAGGAAGTTCATTTCATTTGGA
GAGGACACGCTGAAATCACCAGTCTCTCTCTACAAATCTATCTCTCTCGAGCTTTCGCAGATCCCGGGGG
GCAATGAGATATGAAAAAGCCTGAACTCACCGCGACGTCTGTCGAGAAGTTTCTGATCGAAAAGTTCGAC
AGCGTCTCCGACCTGATGCAGCTCTCGGAGGGCGAAGAATCTCGTGCTTTCAGCTTCGATGTAGGAGGGC
GTGGATATGTCCTGCGGGTAAATAGCTGCGCCGATGGTTTCTACAAAGATCGTTATGTTTATCGGCACTT
TGCATCGGCCGCGCTCCCGATTCCGGAAGTGCTTGACATTGGGGAGTTTAGCGAGAGCCTGACCTATTGC
ATCTCCCGCCGTGCACAGGGTGTCACGTTGCAAGACCTGCCTGAAACCGAACTGCCCGCTGTTCTACAAC
CGGTCGCGGAGGCTATGGATGCGATCGCTGCGGCCGATCTTAGCCAGACGAGCGGGTTCGGCCCATTCGG
ACCGCAAGGAATCGGTCAATACACTACATGGCGTGATTTCATATGCGCGATTGCTGATCCCCATGTGTAT
CACTGGCAAACTGTGATGGACGACACCGTCAGTGCGTCCGTCGCGCAGGCTCTCGATGAGCTGATGCTTT
GGGCCGAGGACTGCCCCGAAGTCCGGCACCTCGTGCACGCGGATTTCGGCTCCAACAATGTCCTGACGGA
CAATGGCCGCATAACAGCGGTCATTGACTGGAGCGAGGCGATGTTCGGGGATTCCCAATACGAGGTCGCC
AACATCTTCTTCTGGAGGCCGTGGTTGGCTTGTATGGAGCAGCAGACGCGCTACTTCGAGCGGAGGCATC
CGGAGCTTGCAGGATCGCCACGACTCCGGGCGTATATGCTCCGCATTGGTCTTGACCAACTCTATCAGAG
CTTGGTTGACGGCAATTTCGATGATGCAGCTTGGGCGCAGGGTCGATGCGACGCAATCGTCCGATCCGGA
GCCGGGACTGTCGGGCGTACACAAATCGCCCGCAGAAGCGCGGCCGTCTGGACCGATGGCTGTGTAGAAG
TACTCGCCGATAGTGGAAACCGACGCCCCAGCACTCGTCCGAGGGCAAAGAAATAGAGTAGATGCCGACC
GGATCTGTCGATCGACAAGCTCGAGTTTCTCCATAATAATGTGTGAGTAGTTCCCAGATAAGGGAATTAG
GGTTCCTATAGGGTTTCGCTCATGTGTTGAGCATATAAGAAACCCTTAGTATGTATTTGTATTTGTAAAA
TACTTCTATCAATAAAATTTCTAATTCCTAAAACCAAAATCCAGTACTAAAATCCAGATCCCCCGAATTA
ATTCGGCGTTAATTCAGTACATTAAAAACGTCCGCAATGTGTTATTAAGTTGTCTAAGCGTCAATTTGTT
TACACCACAATATATCCTGCCACCAGCCAGCCAACAGCTCCCCGACCGGCAGCTCGGCACAAAATCACCA
CTCGATACAGGCAGCCCATCAGTCCGGGACGGCGTCAGCGGGAGAGCCGTTGTAAGGCGGCAGACTTTGC
TCATGTTACCGATGCTATTCGGAAGAACGGCAACTAAGCTGCCGGGTTTGAAACACGGATGATCTCGCGG
AGGGTAGCATGTTGATTGTAACGATGACAGAGCGTTGCTGCCTGTGATCACCGCGGTTTCAAAATCGGCT
CCGTCGATACTATGTTATACGCCAACTTTGAAAACAACTTTGAAAAAGCTGTTTTCTGGTATTTAAGGTT
TTAGAATGCAAGGAACAGTGAATTGGAGTTCGTCTTGTTATAATTAGCTTCTTGGGGTATCTTTAAATAC
TGTAGAAAAGAGGAAGGAAATAATAAATGGCTAAAATGAGAATATCACCGGAATTGAAAAAACTGATCGA
AAAATACCGCTGCGTAAAAGATACGGAAGGAATGTCTCCTGCTAAGGTATATAAGCTGGTGGGAGAAAAT
GAAAACCTATATTTAAAAATGACGGACAGCCGGTATAAAGGGACCACCTATGATGTGGAACGGGAAAAGG
ACATGATGCTATGGCTGGAAGGAAAGCTGCCTGTTCCAAAGGTCCTGCACTTTGAACGGCATGATGGCTG
GAGCAATCTGCTCATGAGTGAGGCCGATGGCGTCCTTTGCTCGGAAGAGTATGAAGATGAACAAAGCCCT
GAAAAGATTATCGAGCTGTATGCGGAGTGCATCAGGCTCTTTCACTCCATCGACATATCGGATTGTCCCT
ATACGAATAGCTTAGACAGCCGCTTAGCCGAATTGGATTACTTACTGAATAACGATCTGGCCGATGTGGA
TTGCGAAAACTGGGAAGAAGACACTCCATTTAAAGATCCGCGCGAGCTGTATGATTTTTTAAAGACGGAA
AAGCCCGAAGAGGAACTTGTCTTTTCCCACGGCGACCTGGGAGACAGCAACATCTTTGTGAAAGATGGCA
AAGTAAGTGGCTTTATTGATCTTGGGAGAAGCGGCAGGGCGGACAAGTGGTATGACATTGCCTTCTGCGT
CCGGTCGATCAGGGAGGATATCGGGGAAGAACAGTATGTCGAGCTATTTTTTGACTTACTGGGGATCAAG
CCTGATTGGGAGAAAATAAAATATTATATTTTACTGGATGAATTGTTTTAGTACCTAGAATGCATGACCA
AAATCCCTTAACGTGAGTTTTCGTTCCACTGAGCGTCAGACCCCGTAGAAAAGATCAAAGGATCTTCTTG
AGATCCTTTTTTTCTGCGCGTAATCTGCTGCTTGCAAACAAAAAAACCACCGCTACCAGCGGTGGTTTGT
TTGCCGGATCAAGAGCTACCAACTCTTTTTCCGAAGGTAACTGGCTTCAGCAGAGCGCAGATACCAAATA
CTGTCCTTCTAGTGTAGCCGTAGTTAGGCCACCACTTCAAGAACTCTGTAGCACCGCCTACATACCTCGC
TCTGCTAATCCTGTTACCAGTGGCTGCTGCCAGTGGCGATAAGTCGTGTCTTACCGGGTTGGACTCAAGA
CGATAGTTACCGGATAAGGCGCAGCGGTCGGGCTGAACGGGGGGTTCGTGCACACAGCCCAGCTTGGAGC
GAACGACCTACACCGAACTGAGATACCTACAGCGTGAGCTATGAGAAAGCGCCACGCTTCCCGAAGGGAG
AAAGGCGGACAGGTATCCGGTAAGCGGCAGGGTCGGAACAGGAGAGCGCACGAGGGAGCTTCCAGGGGGA
AACGCCTGGTATCTTTATAGTCCTGTCGGGTTTCGCCACCTCTGACTTGAGCGTCGATTTTTGTGATGCT
CGTCAGGGGGGCGGAGCCTATGGAAAAACGCCAGCAACGCGGCCTTTTTACGGTTCCTGGCCTTTTGCTG
GCCTTTTGCTCACATGTTCTTTCCTGCGTTATCCCCTGATTCTGTGGATAACCGTATTACCGCCTTTGAG
TGAGCTGATACCGCTCGCCGCAGCCGAACGACCGAGCGCAGCGAGTCAGTGAGCGAGGAAGCGGAAGAGC
GCCTGATGCGGTATTTTCTCCTTACGCATCTGTGCGGTATTTCACACCGCATATGGTGCACTCTCAGTAC
AATCTGCTCTGATGCCGCATAGTTAAGCCAGTATACACTCCGCTATCGCTACGTGACTGGGTCATGGCTG
CGCCCCGACACCCGCCAACACCCGCTGACGCGCCCTGACGGGCTTGTCTGCTCCCGGCATCCGCTTACAG
ACAAGCTGTGACCGTCTCCGGGAGCTGCATGTGTCAGAGGTTTTCACCGTCATCACCGAAACGCGCGAGG
CAGGGTGCCTTGATGTGGGCGCCGGCGGTCGAGTGGCGACGGCGCGGCTTGTCCGCGCCCTGGTAGATTG
CCTGGCCGTAGGCCAGCCATTTTTGAGCGGCCAGCGGCCGCGATAGGCCGACGCGAAGCGGCGGGGCGTA
GGGAGCGCAGCGACCGAAGGGTAGGCGCTTTTTGCAGCTCTTCGGCTGTGCGCTGGCCAGACAGTTATGC
ACAGGCCAGGCGGGTTTTAAGAGTTTTAATAAGTTTTAAAGAGTTTTAGGCGGAAAAATCGCCTTTTTTC
TCTTTTATATCAGTCACTTACATGTGTGACCGGTTCCCAATGTACGGCTTTGGGTTCCCAATGTACGGGT
TCCGGTTCCCAATGTACGGCTTTGGGTTCCCAATGTACGTGCTATCCACAGGAAAGAGACCTTTTCGACC
TTTTTCCCCTGCTAGGGCAATTTGCCCTAGCATCTGCTCCGTACATTAGGAACCGGCGGATGCTTCGCCC
TCGATCAGGTTGCGGTAGCGCATGACTAGGATCGGGCCAGCCTGCCCCGCCTCCTCCTTCAAATCGTACT
CCGGCAGGTCATTTGACCCGATCAGCTTGCGCACGGTGAAACAGAACTTCTTGAACTCTCCGGCGCTGCC
ACTGCGTTCGTAGATCGTCTTGAACAACCATCTGGCTTCTGCCTTGCCTGCGGCGCGGCGTGCCAGGCGG
TAGAGAAAACGGCCGATGCCGGGATCGATCAAAAAGTAATCGGGGTGAACCGTCAGCACGTCCGGGTTCT
TGCCTTCTGTGATCTCGCGGTACATCCAATCAGCTAGCTCGATCTCGATGTACTCCGGCCGCCCGGTTTC
GCTCTTTACGATCTTGTAGCGGCTAATCAAGGCTTCACCCTCGGATACCGTCACCAGGCGGCCGTTCTTG
GCCTTCTTCGTACGCTGCATGGCAACGTGCGTGGTGTTTAACCGAATGCAGGTTTCTACCAGGTCGTCTT
TCTGCTTTCCGCCATCGGCTCGCCGGCAGAACTTGAGTACGTCCGCAACGTGTGGACGGAACACGCGGCC
GGGCTTGTCTCCCTTCCCTTCCCGGTATCGGTTCATGGATTCGGTTAGATGGGAAACCGCCATCAGTACC
AGGTCGTAATCCCACACACTGGCCATGCCGGCCGGCCCTGCGGAAACCTCTACGTGCCCGTCTGGAAGCT
CGTAGCGGATCACCTCGCCAGCTCGTCGGTCACGCTTCGACAGACGGAAAACGGCCACGTCCATGATGCT
GCGACTATCGCGGGTGCCCACGTCATAGAGCATCGGAACGAAAAAATCTGGTTGCTCGTCGCCCTTGGGC
GGCTTCCTAATCGACGGCGCACCGGCTGCCGGCGGTTGCCGGGATTCTTTGCGGATTCGATCAGCGGCCG
CTTGCCACGATTCACCGGGGCGTGCTTCTGCCTCGATGCGTTGCCGCTGGGCGGCCTGCGCGGCCTTCAA
CTTCTCCACCAGGTCATCACCCAGCGCCGCGCCGATTTGTACCGGGCCGGATGGTTTGCGACCGTCACGC
CGATTCCTCGGGCTTGGGGGTTCCAGTGCCATTGCAGGGCCGGCAGACAACCCAGCCGCTTACGCCTGGC
CAACCGCCCGTTCCTCCACACATGGGGCATTCCACGGCGTCGGTGCCTGGTTGTTCTTGATTTTCCATGC
CGCCTCCTTTAGCCGCTAAAATTCATCTACTCATTTATTCATTTGCTCATTTACTCTGGTAGCTGCGCGA
TGTATTCAGATAGCAGCTCGGTAATGGTCTTGCCTTGGCGTACCGCGTACATCTTCAGCTTGGTGTGATC
CTCCGCCGGCAACTGAAAGTTGACCCGCTTCATGGCTGGCGTGTCTGCCAGGCTGGCCAACGTTGCAGCC
TTGCTGCTGCGTGCGCTCGGACGGCCGGCACTTAGCGTGTTTGTGCTTTTGCTCATTTTCTCTTTACCTC
ATTAACTCAAATGAGTTTTGATTTAATTTCAGCGGCCAGCGCCTGGACCTCGCGGGCAGCGTCGCCCTCG
GGTTCTGATTCAAGAACGGTTGTGCCGGCGGCGGCAGTGCCTGGGTAGCTCACGCGCTGCGTGATACGGG
ACTCAAGAATGGGCAGCTCGTACCCGGCCAGCGCCTCGGCAACCTCACCGCCGATGCGCGTGCCTTTGAT
CGCCCGCGACACGACAAAGGCCGCTTGTAGCCTTCCATCCGTGACCTCAATGCGCTGCTTAACCAGCTCC
ACCAGGTCGGCGGTGGCCCATATGTCGTAAGGGCTTGGCTGCACCGGAATCAGCACGAAGTCGGCTGCCT
TGATCGCGGACACAGCCAAGTCCGCCGCCTGGGGCGCTCCGTCGATCACTACGAAGTCGCGCCGGCCGAT
GGCCTTCACGTCGCGGTCAATCGTCGGGCGGTCGATGCCGACAACGGTTAGCGGTTGATCTTCCCGCACG
GCCGCCCAATCGCGGGCACTGCCCTGGGGATCGGAATCGACTAACAGAACATCGGCCCCGGCGAGTTGCA
GGGCGCGGGCTAGATGGGTTGCGATGGTCGTCTTGCCTGACCCGCCTTTCTGGTTAAGTACAGCGATAAC
CTTCATGCGTTCCCCTTGCGTATTTGTTTATTTACTCATCGCATCATATACGCAGCGACCGCATGACGCA
AGCTGTTTTACTCAAATACACATCACCTTTTTAGACGGCGGCGCTCGGTTTCTTCAGCGGCCAAGCTGGC
CGGCCAGGCCGCCAGCTTGGCATCAGACAAACCGGCCAGGATTTCATGCAGCCGCACGGTTGAGACGTGC
GCGGGCGGCTCGAACACGTACCCGGCCGCGATCATCTCCGCCTCGATCTCTTCGGTAATGAAAAACGGTT
CGTCCTGGCCGTCCTGGTGCGGTTTCATGCTTGTTCCTCTTGGCGTTCATTCTCGGCGGCCGCCAGGGCG
TCGGCCTCGGTCAATGCGTCCTCACGGAAGGCACCGCGCCGCCTGGCCTCGGTGGGCGTCACTTCCTCGC
TGCGCTCAAGTGCGCGGTACAGGGTCGAGCGATGCACGCCAAGCAGTGCAGCCGCCTCTTTCACGGTGCG
GCCTTCCTGGTCGATCAGCTCGCGGGCGTGCGCGATCTGTGCCGGGGTGAGGGTAGGGCGGGGGCCAAAC
TTCACGCCTCGGGCCTTGGCGGCCTCGCGCCCGCTCCGGGTGCGGTCGATGATTAGGGAACGCTCGAACT
CGGCAATGCCGGCGAACACGGTCAACACCATGCGGCCGGCCGGCGTGGTGGTGTCGGCCCACGGCTCTGC
CAGGCTACGCAGGCCCGCGCCGGCCTCCTGGATGCGCTCGGCAATGTCCAGTAGGTCGCGGGTGCTGCGG
GCCAGGCGGTCTAGCCTGGTCACTGTCACAACGTCGCCAGGGCGTAGGTGGTCAAGCATCCTGGCCAGCT
CCGGGCGGTCGCGCCTGGTGCCGGTGATCTTCTCGGAAAACAGCTTGGTGCAGCCGGCCGCGTGCAGTTC
GGCCCGTTGGTTGGTCAAGTCCTGGTCGTCGGTGCTGACGCGGGCATAGCCCAGCAGGCCAGCGGCGGCG
CTCTTGTTCATGGCGTAATGTCTCCGGTTCTAGTCGCAAGTATTCTACTTTATGCGACTAAAACACGCGA
CAAGAAAACGCCAGGAAAAGGGCAGGGCGGCAGCCTGTCGCGTAACTTAGGACTTGTGCGACATGTCGTT
TTCAGAAGACGGCTGCACTGAACGTCAGAAGCCGACTGCACTATAGCAGCGGAGGGGTTGGATCAAAGTA
CTTTGATCCCGAGGGGAACCCTGTGGTTGGCATGCACATACAAATGGACGAACGGATAAACCTTTTCACG
CCCTTTTAAATATCCGTTATTCTAATAAACGCTCTTTTCTCTTAGGTTTACCCGCCAATATATCCTGTCA
AACACTGATAGTTTAAACTGAAGGCGGGAAACGACAATCTGATCCAAGCTCAAGCTGCTCTAGCATTCGC
CATTCAGGCTGCGCAACTGTTGGGAAGGGCGATCGGTGCGGGCCTCTTCGCTATTACGCCAGCTGGCGAA
AGGGGGATGTGCTGCAAGGCGATTAAGTTGGGTAACGCCAGGGTTTTCCCAGTCACGACGTTGTAAAACG
ACGGCCAGTGCCAAGCTTGGCGTGCCTGCAGGTCAACATGGTGGAGCACGACACACTTGTCTACTCCAAA
AATATCAAAGATACAGTCTCAGAAGACCAAAGGGCAATTGAGACTTTTCAACAAAGGGTAATATCCGGAA
ACCTCCTCGGATTCCATTGCCCAGCTATCTGTCACTTTATTGTGAAGATAGTGGAAAAGGAAGGTGGCTC
CTACAAATGCCATCATTGCGATAAAGGAAAGGCCATCGTTGAAGATGCCTCTGCCGACAGTGGTCCCAAA
GATGGACCCCCACCCACGAGGAGCATCGTGGAAAAAGAAGACGTTCCAACCACGTCTTCAAAGCAAGTGG
ATTGATGTGATAACATGGTGGAGCACGACACACTTGTCTACTCCAAAAATATCAAAGATACAGTCTCAGA
AGACCAAAGGGCAATTGAGACTTTTCAACAAAGGGTAATATCCGGAAACCTCCTCGGATTCCATTGCCCA
GCTATCTGTCACTTTATTGTGAAGATAGTGGAAAAGGAAGGTGGCTCCTACAAATGCCATCATTGCGATA
AAGGAAAGGCCATCGTTGAAGATGCCTCTGCCGACAGTGGTCCCAAAGATGGACCCCCACCCACGAGGAG
CATCGTGGAAAAAGAAGACGTTCCAACCACGTCTTCAAAGCAAGTGGATTGATGTGATATCTCCACTGAC
GTAAGGGATGACGCACAATCCCACTATCCTTCGCAAGACCCTTCCTCTATATAAGGAAGTTCATTTCATT
TGGAGAGGACCTCGACTCTAGAGGATCCCCGGGTACCGGGCCCCCCCTCGAGGCGCGCCACCAGGTCGAC
ATGGATAAGAAGTACTCCATCGGACTGGATATCGGAACTAACTCCGTGGGATGGGCTGTGATCACTGATG
AGTACAAGGTGCCATCCAAGAAGTTCAAGGTGCTGGGAAACACTGATAGACACTCCATCAAGAAGAACCT
GATCGGAGCTCTGCTGTTCGATTCCGGAGAGACTGCTGAGGCTACTAGACTGAAGAGAACTGCTAGAAGA
AGATACACTAGAAGAAAGAACAGAATCTGCTACCTGCAAGAGATCTTCTCCAACGAGATGGCTAAGGTGG
ATGATTCCTTCTTCCACAGACTGGAGGAGTCCTTCCTGGTGGAGGAGGATAAGAAGCACGAGAGACACCC
AATCTTCGGAAACATCGTGGATGAGGTGGCTTACCACGAGAAGTACCCAACTATCTACCACCTGAGAAAG
AAGCTGGTGGATTCCACTGATAAGGCTGATCTGAGACTGATCTACCTGGCTCTGGCTCACATGATCAAGT
TCAGAGGACACTTCCTGATCGAGGGAGATCTGAACCCAGATAACTCCGATGTGGATAAGCTGTTCATCCA
ACTGGTGCAAACTTACAACCAACTGTTCGAGGAGAACCCAATCAACGCTTCCGGAGTGGATGCTAAGGCT
ATCCTGTCCGCTAGACTGTCCAAGTCCAGAAGACTGGAGAACCTGATCGCTCAACTGCCAGGAGAGAAGA
AGAACGGACTGTTCGGAAACCTGATCGCTCTGTCCCTGGGACTGACTCCAAACTTCAAGTCCAACTTCGA
TCTGGCTGAGGATGCTAAGCTGCAACTGTCCAAGGATACTTACGATGATGATCTGGATAACCTGCTGGCT
CAAATCGGAGATCAATACGCTGATCTGTTCCTGGCTGCTAAGAACCTGTCCGATGCTATCCTGCTGTCCG
ATATCCTGAGAGTGAACACTGAGATCACTAAGGCTCCACTGTCCGCTTCCATGATCAAGAGATACGATGA
GCACCACCAAGATCTGACTCTGCTGAAGGCTCTGGTGAGACAACAACTGCCAGAGAAGTACAAGGAGATC
TTCTTCGATCAATCCAAGAACGGATACGCTGGATACATCGATGGAGGAGCTTCCCAAGAGGAGTTCTACA
AGTTCATCAAGCCAATCCTGGAGAAGATGGATGGAACTGAGGAGCTGCTGGTGAAGCTGAACAGAGAGGA
TCTGCTGAGAAAGCAAAGAACTTTCGATAACGGATCCATCCCACACCAAATCCACCTGGGAGAGCTGCAC
GCTATCCTGAGAAGACAAGAGGATTTCTACCCATTCCTGAAGGATAACAGAGAGAAGATCGAGAAGATCC
TGACTTTCAGAATCCCATACTACGTGGGACCACTGGCTAGAGGAAACTCCAGATTCGCTTGGATGACTAG
AAAGTCCGAGGAGACTATCACTCCATGGAACTTCGAGGAGGTGGTGGATAAGGGAGCTTCCGCTCAATCC
TTCATCGAGAGAATGACTAACTTCGATAAGAACCTGCCAAACGAGAAGGTGCTGCCAAAGCACTCCCTGC
TGTACGAGTACTTCACTGTGTACAACGAGCTGACTAAGGTGAAGTACGTGACTGAGGGAATGAGAAAGCC
AGCTTTCCTGTCCGGAGAGCAAAAGAAGGCTATCGTGGATCTGCTGTTCAAGACTAACAGAAAGGTGACT
GTGAAGCAACTGAAGGAGGATTACTTCAAGAAGATCGAGTGCTTCGATTCCGTGGAGATCTCCGGAGTGG
AGGATAGATTCAACGCTTCCCTGGGAACTTACCACGATCTGCTGAAGATCATCAAGGATAAGGATTTCCT
GGATAACGAGGAGAACGAGGATATCCTGGAGGATATCGTGCTGACTCTGACTCTGTTCGAGGATAGAGAG
ATGATCGAGGAGAGACTGAAGACTTACGCTCACCTGTTCGATGATAAGGTGATGAAGCAACTGAAGAGAA
GAAGATACACTGGATGGGGAAGACTGTCCAGAAAGCTGATCAACGGAATCAGAGATAAGCAATCCGGAAA
GACTATCCTGGATTTCCTGAAGTCCGATGGATTCGCTAACAGAAACTTCATGCAACTGATCCACGATGAT
TCCCTGACTTTCAAGGAGGATATCCAAAAGGCTCAAGTGTCCGGACAAGGAGATTCCCTGCACGAGCACA
TCGCTAACCTGGCTGGATCCCCAGCTATCAAGAAGGGAATCCTGCAAACTGTGAAGGTGGTGGATGAGCT
GGTGAAGGTGATGGGAAGACACAAGCCAGAGAACATCGTGATCGAGATGGCTAGAGAGAACCAAACTACT
CAAAAGGGACAAAAGAACTCCAGAGAGAGAATGAAGAGAATCGAGGAGGGAATCAAGGAGCTGGGATCCC
AAATCCTGAAGGAGCACCCAGTGGAGAACACTCAACTGCAAAACGAGAAGCTGTACCTGTACTACCTGCA
AAACGGAAGAGATATGTACGTGGATCAAGAGCTGGATATCAACAGACTGTCCGATTACGATGTGGATCAC
ATCGTGCCACAATCCTTCCTGAAGGATGATTCCATCGATAACAAGGTGCTGACTAGATCCGATAAGAACA
GAGGAAAGTCCGATAACGTGCCATCCGAGGAGGTGGTGAAGAAGATGAAGAACTACTGGAGACAACTGCT
GAACGCTAAGCTGATCACTCAAAGAAAGTTCGATAACCTGACTAAGGCTGAGAGAGGAGGACTGTCCGAG
CTGGATAAGGCTGGATTCATCAAGAGACAACTGGTGGAGACTAGACAAATCACTAAGCACGTGGCTCAAA
TCCTGGATTCCAGAATGAACACTAAGTACGATGAGAACGATAAGCTGATCAGAGAGGTGAAGGTGATCAC
TCTGAAGTCCAAGCTGGTGTCCGATTTCAGAAAGGATTTCCAATTCTACAAGGTGAGAGAGATCAACAAC
TACCACCACGCTCACGATGCTTACCTGAACGCTGTGGTGGGAACTGCTCTGATCAAGAAGTACCCAAAGC
TGGAGTCCGAGTTCGTGTACGGAGATTACAAGGTGTACGATGTGAGAAAGATGATCGCTAAGTCCGAGCA
AGAGATCGGAAAGGCTACTGCTAAGTACTTCTTCTACTCCAACATCATGAACTTCTTCAAGACTGAGATC
ACTCTGGCTAACGGAGAGATCAGAAAGAGACCACTGATCGAGACTAACGGAGAGACTGGAGAGATCGTGT
GGGATAAGGGAAGAGATTTCGCTACTGTGAGAAAGGTGCTGTCCATGCCACAAGTGAACATCGTGAAGAA
GACTGAGGTGCAAACTGGAGGATTCTCCAAGGAGTCCATCCTGCCAAAGAGAAACTCCGATAAGCTGATC
GCTAGAAAGAAGGATTGGGATCCAAAGAAGTACGGAGGATTCGATTCCCCAACTGTGGCTTACTCCGTGC
TGGTGGTGGCTAAGGTGGAGAAGGGAAAGTCCAAGAAGCTGAAGTCCGTGAAGGAGCTGCTGGGAATCAC
TATCATGGAGAGATCCTCCTTCGAGAAGAACCCAATCGATTTCCTGGAGGCTAAGGGATACAAGGAGGTG
AAGAAGGATCTGATCATCAAGCTGCCAAAGTACTCCCTGTTCGAGCTGGAGAACGGAAGAAAGAGAATGC
TGGCTTCCGCTGGAGAGCTGCAAAAGGGAAACGAGCTGGCTCTGCCATCCAAGTACGTGAACTTCCTGTA
CCTGGCTTCCCACTACGAGAAGCTGAAGGGATCCCCAGAGGATAACGAGCAAAAGCAACTGTTCGTGGAG
CAACACAAGCACTACCTGGATGAGATCATCGAGCAAATCTCCGAGTTCTCCAAGAGAGTGATCCTGGCTG
ATGCTAACCTGGATAAGGTGCTGTCCGCTTACAACAAGCACAGAGATAAGCCAATCAGAGAGCAAGCTGA
GAACATCATCCACCTGTTCACTCTGACTAACCTGGGAGCTCCAGCTGCTTTCAAGTACTTCGATACTACT
ATCGATAGAAAGAGATACACTTCCACTAAGGAGGTGCTGGATGCTACTCTGATCCACCAATCCATCACTG
GACTGTACGAGACTAGAATCGATCTGTCCCAACTGGGAGGAGATCTGCAACCAAAGAAGAAGAGAAAGGT
GGGAGGATGATCTAGACCAGATTAATTAACTAGTTCTAGAGCGGCCGCCCACCGCGGTGGAGCTCGAATT
TCCCCGATCGTTCAAACATTTGGCAATAAAGTTTCTTAAGATTGAATCCTGTTGCCGGTCTTGCGATGAT
TATCATATAATTTCTGTTGAATTACGTTAAGCATGTAATAATTAACATGTAATGCATGACGTTATTTATG
AGATGGGTTTTTATGATTAGAGTCCCGCAATTATACATTTAATACGCGATAGAAAACAAAATATAGCGCG
CAAACTAGGATAAATTATCGCGCGCGGTGTCATCTATGTTACTGAATT
