>Addgene plasmid #59185 | Cas9 MDC32 | depositor partial sequence | sequence record 91736 | Cas9
ATGGATAAGAAGTACTCCATCGGACTGGATATCGGAACTAACTCCGTGGGATGGGCTGTGATCACTGATG
AGTACAAGGTGCCATCCAAGAAGTTCAAGGTGCTGGGAAACACTGATAGACACTCCATCAAGAAGAACCT
GATCGGAGCTCTGCTGTTCGATTCCGGAGAGACTGCTGAGGCTACTAGACTGAAGAGAACTGCTAGAAGA
AGATACACTAGAAGAAAGAACAGAATCTGCTACCTGCAAGAGATCTTCTCCAACGAGATGGCTAAGGTGG
ATGATTCCTTCTTCCACAGACTGGAGGAGTCCTTCCTGGTGGAGGAGGATAAGAAGCACGAGAGACACCC
AATCTTCGGAAACATCGTGGATGAGGTGGCTTACCACGAGAAGTACCCAACTATCTACCACCTGAGAAAG
AAGCTGGTGGATTCCACTGATAAGGCTGATCTGAGACTGATCTACCTGGCTCTGGCTCACATGATCAAGT
TCAGAGGACACTTCCTGATCGAGGGAGATCTGAACCCAGATAACTCCGATGTGGATAAGCTGTTCATCCA
ACTGGTGCAAACTTACAACCAACTGTTCGAGGAGAACCCAATCAACGCTTCCGGAGTGGATGCTAAGGCT
ATCCTGTCCGCTAGACTGTCCAAGTCCAGAAGACTGGAGAACCTGATCGCTCAACTGCCAGGAGAGAAGA
AGAACGGACTGTTCGGAAACCTGATCGCTCTGTCCCTGGGACTGACTCCAAACTTCAAGTCCAACTTCGA
TCTGGCTGAGGATGCTAAGCTGCAACTGTCCAAGGATACTTACGATGATGATCTGGATAACCTGCTGGCT
CAAATCGGAGATCAATACGCTGATCTGTTCCTGGCTGCTAAGAACCTGTCCGATGCTATCCTGCTGTCCG
ATATCCTGAGAGTGAACACTGAGATCACTAAGGCTCCACTGTCCGCTTCCATGATCAAGAGATACGATGA
GCACCACCAAGATCTGACTCTGCTGAAGGCTCTGGTGAGACAACAACTGCCAGAGAAGTACAAGGAGATC
TTCTTCGATCAATCCAAGAACGGATACGCTGGATACATCGATGGAGGAGCTTCCCAAGAGGAGTTCTACA
AGTTCATCAAGCCAATCCTGGAGAAGATGGATGGAACTGAGGAGCTGCTGGTGAAGCTGAACAGAGAGGA
TCTGCTGAGAAAGCAAAGAACTTTCGATAACGGATCCATCCCACACCAAATCCACCTGGGAGAGCTGCAC
GCTATCCTGAGAAGACAAGAGGATTTCTACCCATTCCTGAAGGATAACAGAGAGAAGATCGAGAAGATCC
TGACTTTCAGAATCCCATACTACGTGGGACCACTGGCTAGAGGAAACTCCAGATTCGCTTGGATGACTAG
AAAGTCCGAGGAGACTATCACTCCATGGAACTTCGAGGAGGTGGTGGATAAGGGAGCTTCCGCTCAATCC
TTCATCGAGAGAATGACTAACTTCGATAAGAACCTGCCAAACGAGAAGGTGCTGCCAAAGCACTCCCTGC
TGTACGAGTACTTCACTGTGTACAACGAGCTGACTAAGGTGAAGTACGTGACTGAGGGAATGAGAAAGCC
AGCTTTCCTGTCCGGAGAGCAAAAGAAGGCTATCGTGGATCTGCTGTTCAAGACTAACAGAAAGGTGACT
GTGAAGCAACTGAAGGAGGATTACTTCAAGAAGATCGAGTGCTTCGATTCCGTGGAGATCTCCGGAGTGG
AGGATAGATTCAACGCTTCCCTGGGAACTTACCACGATCTGCTGAAGATCATCAAGGATAAGGATTTCCT
GGATAACGAGGAGAACGAGGATATCCTGGAGGATATCGTGCTGACTCTGACTCTGTTCGAGGATAGAGAG
ATGATCGAGGAGAGACTGAAGACTTACGCTCACCTGTTCGATGATAAGGTGATGAAGCAACTGAAGAGAA
GAAGATACACTGGATGGGGAAGACTGTCCAGAAAGCTGATCAACGGAATCAGAGATAAGCAATCCGGAAA
GACTATCCTGGATTTCCTGAAGTCCGATGGATTCGCTAACAGAAACTTCATGCAACTGATCCACGATGAT
TCCCTGACTTTCAAGGAGGATATCCAAAAGGCTCAAGTGTCCGGACAAGGAGATTCCCTGCACGAGCACA
TCGCTAACCTGGCTGGATCCCCAGCTATCAAGAAGGGAATCCTGCAAACTGTGAAGGTGGTGGATGAGCT
GGTGAAGGTGATGGGAAGACACAAGCCAGAGAACATCGTGATCGAGATGGCTAGAGAGAACCAAACTACT
CAAAAGGGACAAAAGAACTCCAGAGAGAGAATGAAGAGAATCGAGGAGGGAATCAAGGAGCTGGGATCCC
AAATCCTGAAGGAGCACCCAGTGGAGAACACTCAACTGCAAAACGAGAAGCTGTACCTGTACTACCTGCA
AAACGGAAGAGATATGTACGTGGATCAAGAGCTGGATATCAACAGACTGTCCGATTACGATGTGGATCAC
ATCGTGCCACAATCCTTCCTGAAGGATGATTCCATCGATAACAAGGTGCTGACTAGATCCGATAAGAACA
GAGGAAAGTCCGATAACGTGCCATCCGAGGAGGTGGTGAAGAAGATGAAGAACTACTGGAGACAACTGCT
GAACGCTAAGCTGATCACTCAAAGAAAGTTCGATAACCTGACTAAGGCTGAGAGAGGAGGACTGTCCGAG
CTGGATAAGGCTGGATTCATCAAGAGACAACTGGTGGAGACTAGACAAATCACTAAGCACGTGGCTCAAA
TCCTGGATTCCAGAATGAACACTAAGTACGATGAGAACGATAAGCTGATCAGAGAGGTGAAGGTGATCAC
TCTGAAGTCCAAGCTGGTGTCCGATTTCAGAAAGGATTTCCAATTCTACAAGGTGAGAGAGATCAACAAC
TACCACCACGCTCACGATGCTTACCTGAACGCTGTGGTGGGAACTGCTCTGATCAAGAAGTACCCAAAGC
TGGAGTCCGAGTTCGTGTACGGAGATTACAAGGTGTACGATGTGAGAAAGATGATCGCTAAGTCCGAGCA
AGAGATCGGAAAGGCTACTGCTAAGTACTTCTTCTACTCCAACATCATGAACTTCTTCAAGACTGAGATC
ACTCTGGCTAACGGAGAGATCAGAAAGAGACCACTGATCGAGACTAACGGAGAGACTGGAGAGATCGTGT
GGGATAAGGGAAGAGATTTCGCTACTGTGAGAAAGGTGCTGTCCATGCCACAAGTGAACATCGTGAAGAA
GACTGAGGTGCAAACTGGAGGATTCTCCAAGGAGTCCATCCTGCCAAAGAGAAACTCCGATAAGCTGATC
GCTAGAAAGAAGGATTGGGATCCAAAGAAGTACGGAGGATTCGATTCCCCAACTGTGGCTTACTCCGTGC
TGGTGGTGGCTAAGGTGGAGAAGGGAAAGTCCAAGAAGCTGAAGTCCGTGAAGGAGCTGCTGGGAATCAC
TATCATGGAGAGATCCTCCTTCGAGAAGAACCCAATCGATTTCCTGGAGGCTAAGGGATACAAGGAGGTG
AAGAAGGATCTGATCATCAAGCTGCCAAAGTACTCCCTGTTCGAGCTGGAGAACGGAAGAAAGAGAATGC
TGGCTTCCGCTGGAGAGCTGCAAAAGGGAAACGAGCTGGCTCTGCCATCCAAGTACGTGAACTTCCTGTA
CCTGGCTTCCCACTACGAGAAGCTGAAGGGATCCCCAGAGGATAACGAGCAAAAGCAACTGTTCGTGGAG
CAACACAAGCACTACCTGGATGAGATCATCGAGCAAATCTCCGAGTTCTCCAAGAGAGTGATCCTGGCTG
ATGCTAACCTGGATAAGGTGCTGTCCGCTTACAACAAGCACAGAGATAAGCCAATCAGAGAGCAAGCTGA
GAACATCATCCACCTGTTCACTCTGACTAACCTGGGAGCTCCAGCTGCTTTCAAGTACTTCGATACTACT
ATCGATAGAAAGAGATACACTTCCACTAAGGAGGTGCTGGATGCTACTCTGATCCACCAATCCATCACTG
GACTGTACGAGACTAGAATCGATCTGTCCCAACTGGGAGGAGATCTGCAACCAAAGAAGAAGAGAAAGGT
GGGAGGATGA
