>Addgene plasmid #59185 | Cas9 MDC32 | depositor partial sequence | sequence record 91737 | Hygromycin
ATGAAAAAGCCTGAACTCACCGCGACGTCTGTCGAGAAGTTTCTGATCGAAAAGTTCGACAGCGTCTCCG
ACCTGATGCAGCTCTCGGAGGGCGAAGAATCTCGTGCTTTCAGCTTCGATGTAGGAGGGCGTGGATATGT
CCTGCGGGTAAATAGCTGCGCCGATGGTTTCTACAAAGATCGTTATGTTTATCGGCACTTTGCATCGGCC
GCGCTCCCGATTCCGGAAGTGCTTGACATTGGGGAGTTTAGCGAGAGCCTGACCTATTGCATCTCCCGCC
GTGCACAGGGTGTCACGTTGCAAGACCTGCCTGAAACCGAACTGCCCGCTGTTCTACAACCGGTCGCGGA
GGCTATGGATGCGATCGCTGCGGCCGATCTTAGCCAGACGAGCGGGTTCGGCCCATTCGGACCGCAAGGA
ATCGGTCAATACACTACATGGCGTGATTTCATATGCGCGATTGCTGATCCCCATGTGTATCACTGGCAAA
CTGTGATGGACGACACCGTCAGTGCGTCCGTCGCGCAGGCTCTCGATGAGCTGATGCTTTGGGCCGAGGA
CTGCCCCGAAGTCCGGCACCTCGTGCACGCGGATTTCGGCTCCAACAATGTCCTGACGGACAATGGCCGC
ATAACAGCGGTCATTGACTGGAGCGAGGCGATGTTCGGGGATTCCCAATACGAGGTCGCCAACATCTTCT
TCTGGAGGCCGTGGTTGGCTTGTATGGAGCAGCAGACGCGCTACTTCGAGCGGAGGCATCCGGAGCTTGC
AGGATCGCCACGACTCCGGGCGTATATGCTCCGCATTGGTCTTGACCAACTCTATCAGAGCTTGGTTGAC
GGCAATTTCGATGATGCAGCTTGGGCGCAGGGTCGATGCGACGCAATCGTCCGATCCGGAGCCGGGACTG
TCGGGCGTACACAAATCGCCCGCAGAAGCGCGGCCGTCTGGACCGATGGCTGTGTAGAAGTACTCGCCGA
TAGTGGAAACCGACGCCCCAGCACTCGTCCGAGGGCAAAGAAATAG
