>Addgene plasmid #59185 | Cas9 MDC32 | addgene partial sequence | sequence record 163093 | Hygro-R 5'-tatccacgccctcctacatc-3'
TCTTCGCCCTCCGAGAGCTGCATCAGGTCGGAGACGCTGTCGAACTTTTCGATCAGAAACTTCTCGACAG
ACGTCGCGGTGAGTTCAGGCTTTTTCATATCTCATTGCCCCCCGGATCTGCGAAAGCTCGAGAGAGATAG
ATTTGTAGAGAGAGACTGGTGATTTCAGCGTGTCCTCTCCAAATGAAATGAACTTCCTTATATAGAGGAA
GGGTCTTGCGAAGGATAGTGGGATTGTGCGTCATCCCTTACGTCAGTGGAGATATCACATCAATCCACTT
GCTTTGAAGACGTGGTTGGAACGTCTTCTTTTTCCACGATGCTCCTCGTGGGTGGGGGTCCATCTTTGGG
ACCACTGTCGGCAGAGGCATCTTGAACGATAGCCTTTCCTTTATCGCAATGATGGCATTTGTAGGTGCCA
CCTTCCTTTTCTACTGTCCTTTTGATGAAGTGACAGATAGCTGGGCAATGGAATCCGAGGAGGTTTCGGG
ATATTACCCTTTGTTGAAAAGTCTCAATAGCCCTTTGGTCTTCTGAGACTGTATCTTTGATATTCTTGGA
GTAGACGAGAGTGTCGTGCTCCACCATGTTCACATCAATCCACTTGCTTTGAAGACGTGGTTGGAACGTC
TTCTTTTTCCACGATGCTCCTCGTGGGTGGGGGTCCATCTTTGGGACCACTGTCGGCAGAGGCATCTTGA
ACGATAGCCTTTCCTTTATCGCAATGATGGCATTTGTAGGTGCCACCTTCCTTTTCTACTGTCCTTTTGA
TGAAGTGACAGATAGCTGGGCAATGGAATCCGAGGAGGTTTCCCGATATTACCCTTTGTTGAAAAGTCTC
AATAGCCCTTTGGTCTTCTGAGACTGTATCTTTGATATTCTTGGAGTAGACGAGAGTGTCGTGCTCCACC
ATGTTGG
