>Addgene plasmid #59185 | Cas9 MDC32 | addgene partial sequence | sequence record 164090 | hSpCas9-R1 5'-CGCTCGTGCTTCTTATCCTC-3'
GGAATCATCCACCTTAGCCATCTCGTTGGAGAAGATCTCTTGCAGGTAGCAGATTCTGTTCTTTCTTCTA
GTGTATCTTCTTCTAGCAGTTCTCTTCAGTCTAGTAGCCTCAGCAGTCTCTCCGGAATCGAACAGCAGAG
CTCCGATCAGGTTCTTCTTGATGGAGTGTCTATCAGTGTTTCCCAGCACCTTGAACTTCTTGGATGGCAC
CTTGTACTCATCAGTGATCACAGCCCATCCCACGGAGTTAGTTCCGATATCCAGTCCGATGGAGTACTTC
TTATCCATGTCGACCTGGTGGCGCGCCTCGAGGGGGGGCCCGGTACCCGGGGATCCTCTAGAGTCGAGGT
CCTCTCCAAATGAAATGAACTTCCTTATATAGAGGAAGGGTCTTGCGAAGGATAGTGGGATTGTGCGTCA
TCCCTTACGTCAGTGGAGATATCACATCAATCCACTTGCTTTGAAGACGTGGTTGGAACGTCTTCTTTTT
CCACGATGCTCCTCGTGGGTGGGGGTCCATCTTTGGGACCACTGTCGGCAGAGG
