>Addgene plasmid #59185 | Cas9 MDC32 | addgene partial sequence | sequence record 164092 | NOSterm-R 5'-attgccaaatgtttgaacga-3'
GGCGGCCGCTCTAGAACTAGTTAATTAATCTGGTCTAGATCATCCTCCCACCTTTCTCTTCTTCTTTGGT
TGCAGATCTCCTCCCAGTTGGGACAGATCGATTCTAGTCTCGTACAGTCCAGTGATGGATTGGTGGATCA
GAGTAGCATCCAGCACCTCCTTAGTGGAAGTGTATCTCTTTCTATCGATAGTAGTATCGAAGTACTTGAA
AGCAGCTGGAGCTCCCAGGTTAGTCAGAGTGAACAGGTGGATGATGTTCTCAGCTTGCTCTCTGATTGGC
TTATCTCTGTGCTTGTTGTAAGCGGACAGCACCTTATCCAGGTTAGCATCAGCCAGGATCACTCTCTTGG
AGAACTCGGAGATTTGCTCGATGATCTCATCCAGGTAGTGCTTGTGTTGCTCCACGAACAGTTGCTTTTG
CTCGTTATCCTCTGGGGATCCCTTCAGCTTCTCGTAGTGGGAAGCCAGGTACAGGAAGTTCACGTACTTG
GATGGCAGAGCCAGCTCGTTTCCCTTTTGCAGCTCTCCAGCGGAAGCCAGCATTCTCTTTCTTCCGTTCT
CCAGCTCGAACAGGGAGTACTTTGGCAGCTTGATGATCAGATCCTTCTTCACCTCCTTGTATCCCTTAGC
CTCCAGGAAATCGATTGGGTTCTTCTCGAAGGAGGATCTCTCCATGATAGTGATTCCCAGCAGCTCCTTC
ACGGACTTCAGCTTCTTGGACTTTCCCTTCTCCACCTTAGCCACCACCAGCACGGAGTAAGCCACAGTTG
GGGAATCGAATCCTCCGTACTTCTTTGGATCCCAATCCTTCTTTCTAGCGATCAGCTTATCGGAGTTTCT
CTTTGGCAGGATGGACTCCTTGGAGAATCCTCCAGTTTGCACCTCAGTCTTCTTCACGATGTTCACTTGT
GGCATGGACAG
