>Addgene plasmid #59185 | Cas9 MDC32 | addgene partial sequence | sequence record 182762 | Addgene Partial NGS Result
CTGCAGGTCAACATGGTGGAGCACGACACACTTGTCTACTCCAAAAATATCAAAGATACAGTCTCAGAAG
ACCAAAGGGCAATTGAGACTTTTCAACAAAGGGTAATATCCGGAAACCTCCTCGGATTCCATTGCCCAGC
TATCTGTCACTTTATTGTGAAGATAGTGGAAAAGGAAGGTGGCTCCTACAAATGCCATCATTGCGATAAA
GGAAAGGCCATCGTTGAAGATGCCTCTGCCGACAGTGGTCCCAAAGATGGACCCCCACCCACGAGGAGCA
TCGTGGAAAAAGAAGACGTTCCAACCACGTCTTCAAAGCAAGTGGATTGATGTGATAACATGGTGGAGCA
CGACACACTTGTCTACTCCAAAAATATCAAAGATACAGTCTCAGAAGACCAAAGGGCAATTGAGACTTTT
CAACAAAGGGTAATATCCGGAAACCTCCTCGGATTCCATTGCCCAGCTATCTGTCACTTTATTGTGAAGA
TAGTGGAAAAGGAAGGTGGCTCCTACAAATGCCATCATTGCGATAAAGGAAAGGCCATCGTTGAAGATGC
CTCTGCCGACAGTGGTCCCAAAGATGGACCCCCACCCACGAGGAGCATCGTGGAAAAAGAAGACGTTCCA
ACCACGTCTTCAAAGCAAGTGGATTGATGTGATATCTCCACTGACGTAAGGGATGACGCACAATCCCACT
ATCCTTCGCAAGACCCTTCCTCTATATAAGGAAGTTCATTTCATTTGGAGAGGACCTCGACTCTAGAGGA
TCCCCGGGTACCGGGCCCCCCCTCGAGGCGCGCCACCAGGTCGACATGGATAAGAAGTACTCCATCGGAC
TGGATATCGGAACTAACTCCGTGGGATGGGCTGTGATCACTGATGAGTACAAGGTGCCATCCAAGAAGTT
CAAGGTGCTGGGAAACACTGATAGACACTCCATCAAGAAGAACCTGATCGGAGCTCTGCTGTTCGATTCC
GGAGAGACTGCTGAGGCTACTAGACTGAAGAGAACTGCTAGAAGAAGATACACTAGAAGAAAGAACAGAA
TCTGCTACCTGCAAGAGATCTTCTCCAACGAGATGGCTAAGGTGGATGATTCCTTCTTCCACAGACTGGA
GGAGTCCTTCCTGGTGGAGGAGGATAAGAAGCACGAGAGACACCCAATCTTCGGAAACATCGTGGATGAG
GTGGCTTACCACGAGAAGTACCCAACTATCTACCACCTGAGAAAGAAGCTGGTGGATTCCACTGATAAGG
CTGATCTGAGACTGATCTACCTGGCTCTGGCTCACATGATCAAGTTCAGAGGACACTTCCTGATCGAGGG
AGATCTGAACCCAGATAACTCCGATGTGGATAAGCTGTTCATCCAACTGGTGCAAACTTACAACCAACTG
TTCGAGGAGAACCCAATCAACGCTTCCGGAGTGGATGCTAAGGCTATCCTGTCCGCTAGACTGTCCAAGT
CCAGAAGACTGGAGAACCTGATCGCTCAACTGCCAGGAGAGAAGAAGAACGGACTGTTCGGAAACCTGAT
CGCTCTGTCCCTGGGACTGACTCCAAACTTCAAGTCCAACTTCGATCTGGCTGAGGATGCTAAGCTGCAA
CTGTCCAAGGATACTTACGATGATGATCTGGATAACCTGCTGGCTCAAATCGGAGATCAATACGCTGATC
TGTTCCTGGCTGCTAAGAACCTGTCCGATGCTATCCTGCTGTCCGATATCCTGAGAGTGAACACTGAGAT
CACTAAGGCTCCACTGTCCGCTTCCATGATCAAGAGATACGATGAGCACCACCAAGATCTGACTCTGCTG
AAGGCTCTGGTGAGACAACAACTGCCAGAGAAGTACAAGGAGATCTTCTTCGATCAATCCAAGAACGGAT
ACGCTGGATACATCGATGGAGGAGCTTCCCAAGAGGAGTTCTACAAGTTCATCAAGCCAATCCTGGAGAA
GATGGATGGAACTGAGGAGCTGCTGGTGAAGCTGAACAGAGAGGATCTGCTGAGAAAGCAAAGAACTTTC
GATAACGGATCCATCCCACACCAAATCCACCTGGGAGAGCTGCACGCTATCCTGAGAAGACAAGAGGATT
TCTACCCATTCCTGAAGGATAACAGAGAGAAGATCGAGAAGATCCTGACTTTCAGAATCCCATACTACGT
GGGACCACTGGCTAGAGGAAACTCCAGATTCGCTTGGATGACTAGAAAGTCCGAGGAGACTATCACTCCA
TGGAACTTCGAGGAGGTGGTGGATAAGGGAGCTTCCGCTCAATCCTTCATCGAGAGAATGACTAACTTCG
ATAAGAACCTGCCAAACGAGAAGGTGCTGCCAAAGCACTCCCTGCTGTACGAGTACTTCACTGTGTACAA
CGAGCTGACTAAGGTGAAGTACGTGACTGAGGGAATGAGAAAGCCAGCTTTCCTGTCCGGAGAGCAAAAG
AAGGCTATCGTGGATCTGCTGTTCAAGACTAACAGAAAGGTGACTGTGAAGCAACTGAAGGAGGATTACT
TCAAGAAGATCGAGTGCTTCGATTCCGTGGAGATCTCCGGAGTGGAGGATAGATTCAACGCTTCCCTGGG
AACTTACCACGATCTGCTGAAGATCATCAAGGATAAGGATTTCCTGGATAACGAGGAGAACGAGGATATC
CTGGAGGATATCGTGCTGACTCTGACTCTGTTCGAGGATAGAGAGATGATCGAGGAGAGACTGAAGACTT
ACGCTCACCTGTTCGATGATAAGGTGATGAAGCAACTGAAGAGAAGAAGATACACTGGATGGGGAAGACT
GTCCAGAAAGCTGATCAACGGAATCAGAGATAAGCAATCCGGAAAGACTATCCTGGATTTCCTGAAGTCC
GATGGATTCGCTAACAGAAACTTCATGCAACTGATCCACGATGATTCCCTGACTTTCAAGGAGGATATCC
AAAAGGCTCAAGTGTCCGGACAAGGAGATTCCCTGCACGAGCACATCGCTAACCTGGCTGGATCCCCAGC
TATCAAGAAGGGAATCCTGCAAACTGTGAAGGTGGTGGATGAGCTGGTGAAGGTGATGGGAAGACACAAG
CCAGAGAACATCGTGATCGAGATGGCTAGAGAGAACCAAACTACTCAAAAGGGACAAAAGAACTCCAGAG
AGAGAATGAAGAGAATCGAGGAGGGAATCAAGGAGCTGGGATCCCAAATCCTGAAGGAGCACCCAGTGGA
GAACACTCAACTGCAAAACGAGAAGCTGTACCTGTACTACCTGCAAAACGGAAGAGATATGTACGTGGAT
CAAGAGCTGGATATCAACAGACTGTCCGATTACGATGTGGATCACATCGTGCCACAATCCTTCCTGAAGG
ATGATTCCATCGATAACAAGGTGCTGACTAGATCCGATAAGAACAGAGGAAAGTCCGATAACGTGCCATC
CGAGGAGGTGGTGAAGAAGATGAAGAACTACTGGAGACAACTGCTGAACGCTAAGCTGATCACTCAAAGA
AAGTTCGATAACCTGACTAAGGCTGAGAGAGGAGGACTGTCCGAGCTGGATAAGGCTGGATTCATCAAGA
GACAACTGGTGGAGACTAGACAAATCACTAAGCACGTGGCTCAAATCCTGGATTCCAGAATGAACACTAA
GTACGATGAGAACGATAAGCTGATCAGAGAGGTGAAGGTGATCACTCTGAAGTCCAAGCTGGTGTCCGAT
TTCAGAAAGGATTTCCAATTCTACAAGGTGAGAGAGATCAACAACTACCACCACGCTCACGATGCTTACC
TGAACGCTGTGGTGGGAACTGCTCTGATCAAGAAGTACCCAAAGCTGGAGTCCGAGTTCGTGTACGGAGA
TTACAAGGTGTACGATGTGAGAAAGATGATCGCTAAGTCCGAGCAAGAGATCGGAAAGGCTACTGCTAAG
TACTTCTTCTACTCCAACATCATGAACTTCTTCAAGACTGAGATCACTCTGGCTAACGGAGAGATCAGAA
AGAGACCACTGATCGAGACTAACGGAGAGACTGGAGAGATCGTGTGGGATAAGGGAAGAGATTTCGCTAC
TGTGAGAAAGGTGCTGTCCATGCCACAAGTGAACATCGTGAAGAAGACTGAGGTGCAAACTGGAGGATTC
TCCAAGGAGTCCATCCTGCCAAAGAGAAACTCCGATAAGCTGATCGCTAGAAAGAAGGATTGGGATCCAA
AGAAGTACGGAGGATTCGATTCCCCAACTGTGGCTTACTCCGTGCTGGTGGTGGCTAAGGTGGAGAAGGG
AAAGTCCAAGAAGCTGAAGTCCGTGAAGGAGCTGCTGGGAATCACTATCATGGAGAGATCCTCCTTCGAG
AAGAACCCAATCGATTTCCTGGAGGCTAAGGGATACAAGGAGGTGAAGAAGGATCTGATCATCAAGCTGC
CAAAGTACTCCCTGTTCGAGCTGGAGAACGGAAGAAAGAGAATGCTGGCTTCCGCTGGAGAGCTGCAAAA
GGGAAACGAGCTGGCTCTGCCATCCAAGTACGTGAACTTCCTGTACCTGGCTTCCCACTACGAGAAGCTG
AAGGGATCCCCAGAGGATAACGAGCAAAAGCAACTGTTCGTGGAGCAACACAAGCACTACCTGGATGAGA
TCATCGAGCAAATCTCCGAGTTCTCCAAGAGAGTGATCCTGGCTGATGCTAACCTGGATAAGGTGCTGTC
CGCTTACAACAAGCACAGAGATAAGCCAATCAGAGAGCAAGCTGAGAACATCATCCACCTGTTCACTCTG
ACTAACCTGGGAGCTCCAGCTGCTTTCAAGTACTTCGATACTACTATCGATAGAAAGAGATACACTTCCA
CTAAGGAGGTGCTGGATGCTACTCTGATCCACCAATCCATCACTGGACTGTACGAGACTAGAATCGATCT
GTCCCAACTGGGAGGAGATCTGCAACCAAAGAAGAAGAGAAAGGTGGGAGGATGATCTAGACCAGATTAA
TTAACTAGTTCTAGAGCGGCCGCCACCGCGGTGGAGCTCGAATTTCCCCGATCGTTCAAACATTTGGCAA
TAAAGTTTCTTAAGATTGAATCCTGTTGCCGGTCTTGCGATGATTATCATATAATTTCTGTTGAATTACG
TTAAGCATGTAATAATTAACATGTAATGCATGACGTTATTTATGAGATGGGTTTTTATGATTAGAGTCCC
GCAATTATACATTTAATACGCGATAGAAAACAAAATATAGCGCGCAAACTAGGATAAATTATCGCGCGCG
GTGTCATCTATGTTACTCGTAATCATGTCATAGCTGTTTCCTGTGTGAAATTGTTATCCGCTCACAATTC
CACACAACATACGAGCCGGAAGCATAAAGTGTAAAGCCTGGGGTGCCTAATGAGTGAGCTAACTCACATT
AATTGCGTTGCGCTCACTGCCCGCTTTCCAGTCGGGAAACCTGTCGTGCCAGCTGCATTAATGAATCGGC
CAACGCGCGGGGAGAGGCGGTTTGCGTATTGGCTAGAGCAGCTTGCCAACATGGTGGAGCACGACACTCT
CGTCTACTCCAAGAATATCAAAGATACAGTCTCAGAAGACCAAAGGGCTATTGAGACTTTTCAACAAAGG
GTAATATCGGGAAACCTCCTCGGATTCCATTGCCCAGCTATCTGTCACTTCATCAAAAGGACAGTAGAAA
AGGAAGGTGGCACCTACAAATGCCATCATTGCGATAAAGGAAAGGCTATCGTTCAAGATGCCTCTGCCGA
CAGTGGTCCCAAAGATGGACCCCCACCCACGAGGAGCATCGTGGAAAAAGAAGACGTTCCAACCACGTCT
TCAAAGCAAGTGGATTGATGTGAACATGGTGGAGCACGACACTCTCGTCTACTCCAAGAATATCAAAGAT
ACAGTCTCAGAAGACCAAAGGGCTATTGAGACTTTTCAACAAAGGGTAATATCGGGAAACCTCCTCGGAT
TCCATTGCCCAGCTATCTGTCACTTCATCAAAAGGACAGTAGAAAAGGAAGGTGGCACCTACAAATGCCA
TCATTGCGATAAAGGAAAGGCTATCGTTCAAGATGCCTCTGCCGACAGTGGTCCCAAAGATGGACCCCCA
CCCACGAGGAGCATCGTGGAAAAAGAAGACGTTCCAACCACGTCTTCAAAGCAAGTGGATTGATGTGATA
TCTCCACTGACGTAAGGGATGACGCACAATCCCACTATCCTTCGCAAGACCCTTCCTCTATATAAGGAAG
TTCATTTCATTTGGAGAGGACACGCTGAAATCACCAGTCTCTCTCTACAAATCTATCTCTCTCGAGCTTT
CGCAGATCCGGGGGGCAATGAGATATGAAAAAGCCTGAACTCACCGCGACGTCTGTCGAGAAGTTTCTGA
TCGAAAAGTTCGACAGCGTCTCCGACCTGATGCAGCTCTCGGAGGGCGAAGAATCTCGTGCTTTCAGCTT
CGATGTAGGAGGGCGTGGATATGTCCTGCGGGTAAATAGCTGCGCCGATGGTTTCTACAAAGATCGTTAT
GTTTATCGGCACTTTGCATCGGCCGCGCTCCCGATTCCGGAAGTGCTTGACATTGGGGAGTTTAGCGAGA
GCCTGACCTATTGCATCTCCCGCCGTTCACAGGGTGTCACGTTGCAAGACCTGCCTGAAACCGAACTGCC
CGCTGTTCTACAACCGGTCGCGGAGGCTATGGATGCGATCGCTGCGGCCGATCTTAGCCAGACGAGCGGG
TTCGGCCCATTCGGACCGCAAGGAATCGGTCAATACACTACATGGCGTGATTTCATATGCGCGATTGCTG
ATCCCCATGTGTATCACTGGCAAACTGTGATGGACGACACCGTCAGTGCGTCCGTCGCGCAGGCTCTCGA
TGAGCTGATGCTTTGGGCCGAGGACTGCCCCGAAGTCCGGCACCTCGTGCACGCGGATTTCGGCTCCAAC
AATGTCCTGACGGACAATGGCCGCATAACAGCGGTCATTGACTGGAGCGAGGCGATGTTCGGGGATTCCC
AATACGAGGTCGCCAACATCTTCTTCTGGAGGCCGTGGTTGGCTTGTATGGAGCAGCAGACGCGCTACTT
CGAGCGGAGGCATCCGGAGCTTGCAGGATCGCCACGACTCCGGGCGTATATGCTCCGCATTGGTCTTGAC
CAACTCTATCAGAGCTTGGTTGACGGCAATTTCGATGATGCAGCTTGGGCGCAGGGTCGATGCGACGCAA
TCGTCCGATCCGGAGCCGGGACTGTCGGGCGTACACAAATCGCCCGCAGAAGCGCGGCCGTCTGGACCGA
TGGCTGTGTAGAAGTACTCGCCGATAGTGGAAACCGACGCCCCAGCACTCGTCCGAGGGCAAAGAAATAG
AGTAGATGCCGACCGGGATCTGTCGATCGACAAGCTCGAGTTTCTCCATAATAATGTGTGAGTAGTTCCC
AGATAAGGGAATTAGGGTTCCTATAGGGTTTCGCTCATGTGTTGAGCATATAAGAAACCCTTAGTATGTA
TTTGTATTTGTAAAATACTTCTATCAATAAAATTTCTAATTCCTAAAACCAAAATCCAGTACTAAAATCC
AGATCCCCCGAATTAATTCGGCGTTAATTCAGTACATTAAAAACGTCCGCAATGTGTTATTAAGTTGTCT
AAGCGTCAATTTGTTTACACCACAATATATCCTGCCACCAGCCAGCCAACAGCTCCCCGACCGGCAGCTC
GGCACAAAATCACCACTCGATACAGGCAGCCCATCAGTCCGGGACGGCGTCAGCGGGAGAGCCGTTGTAA
GGCGGCAGACTTTGCTCATGTTACCGATGCTATTCGGAAGAACGGCAACTAAGCTGCCGGGTTTGAAACA
CGGATGATCTCGCGGAGGGTAGCATGTTGATTGTAACGATGACAGAGCGTTGCTGCCTGTGATCACCGCG
GTTTCAAAATCGGCTCCGTCGATACTATGTTATACGCCAACTTTGAAAACAACTTTGAAAAAGCTGTTTT
CTGGTATTTAAGGTTTTAGAATGCAAGGAACAGTGAATTGGAGTTCGTCTTGTTATAATTAGGGAATTGG
GGTATCTTTAAATACTGTAGAAAAGAGGAAGGAAATAATAAATGGCTAAAATGAGAATATCACCGGAATT
GAAAAAACTGATCGAAAAATACCGCTGCGTAAAAGATACGGAAGGAATGTCTCCTGCTAAGGTATATAAG
CTGGTGGGAGAAAATGAAAACCTATATTTAAAAATGACGGACAGCCGGTATAAAGGGACCACCTATGATG
TGGAACGGGAAAAGGACATGATGCTATGGCTGGAAGGAAAGCTGCCTGTTCCAAAGGTCCTGCACTTTGA
ACGGCATGATGGCTGGAGCAATCTGCTCATGAGTGAGGCCGATGGCGTCCTTTGCTCGGAAGAGTATGAA
GATGAACAAAGCCCTGAAAAGATTATCGAGCTGTATGCGGAGTGCATCAGGCTCTTTCACTCCATCGACA
TATCGGATTGTCCCTATACGAATAGCTTAGACAGCCGCTTAGCCGAATTGGATTACTTACTGAATAACGA
TCTGGCCGATGTGGATTGCGAAAACTGGGAAGAAGACACTCCATTTAAAGATCCGCGCGAGCTGTATGAT
TTTTTAAAGACGGAAAAGCCCGAAGAGGAACTTGTCTTTTCCCACGGCGACCTGGGAGACAGCAACATCT
TTGTGAAAGATGGCAAAGTAAGTGGCTTTATTGATCTTGGGAGAAGCGGCAGGGCGGACAAGTGGTATGA
CATTGCCTTCTGCGTCCGGTCGATCAGGGAGGATATCGGGGAAGAACAGTATGTCGAGCTATTTTTTGAC
TTACTGGGGATCAAGCCTGATTGGGAGAAAATAAAATATTATATTTTACTGGATGAATTGTTTTAGTACC
TAGAATGCATGACCAAAATCCCTTAACGTGAGTTTTCGTTCCACTGAGCGTCAGACCCCGTAGAAAAGAT
CAAAGGATCTTCTTGAGATCCTTTTTTTCTGCGCGTAATCTGCTGCTTGCAAACAAAAAAACCACCGCTA
CCAGCGGTGGTTTGTTTGCCGGATCAAGAGCTACCAACTCTTTTTCCGAAGGTAACTGGCTTCAGCAGAG
CGCAGATACCAAATACTGTCCTTCTAGTGTAGCCGTAGTTAGGCCACCACTTCAAGAACTCTGTAGCACC
GCCTACATACCTCGCTCTGCTAATCCTGTTACCAGTGGCTGCTGCCAGTGGCGATAAGTCGTGTCTTACC
GGGTTGGACTCAAGACGATAGTTACCGGATAAGGCGCAGCGGTCGGGCTGAACGGGGGGTTCGTGCACAC
AGCCCAGCTTGGAGCGAACGACCTACACCGAACTGAGATACCTACAGCGTGAGCTATGAGAAAGCGCCAC
GCTTCCCGAAGGGAGAAAGGCGGACAGGTATCCGGTAAGCGGCAGGGTCGGAACAGGAGAGCGCACGAGG
GAGCTTCCAGGGGGAAACGCCTGGTATCTTTATAGTCCTGTCGGGTTTCGCCACCTCTGACTTGAGCGTC
GATTTTTGTGATGCTCGTCAGGGGGGCGGAGCCTATGGAAAAACGCCAGCAACGCGGCCTTTTTACGGTT
CCTGGCCTTTTGCTGGCCTTTTGCTCACATGTTCTTTCCTGCGTTATCCCCTGATTCTGTGGATAACCGT
ATTACCGCCTTTGAGTGAGCTGATACCGCTCGCCGCAGCCGAACGACCGAGCGCAGCGAGTCAGTGAGCG
AGGAAGCGGAAGAGCGCCTGATGCGGTATTTTCTCCTTACGCATCTGTGCGGTATTTCACACCGCATATG
GTGCACTCTCAGTACAATCTGCTCTGATGCCGCATAGTTAAGCCAGTATACACTCCGCTATCGCTACGTG
ACTGGGTCATGGCTGCGCCCCGACACCCGCCAACACCCGCTGACGCGCCCTGACGGGCTTGTCTGCTCCC
GGCATCCGCTTACAGACAAGCTGTGACCGTCTCCGGGAGCTGCATGTGTCAGAGGTTTTCACCGTCATCA
CCGAAACGCGCGAGGCAGGGTGCCTTGATGTGGGCGCCGGCGGTCGAGTGGCGACGGCGCGGCTTGTCCG
CGCCCTGGTAGATTGCCTGGCCGTAGGCCAGCCATTTTTGAGCGGCCAGCGGCCGCGATAGGCCGACGCG
AAGCGGCGGGGCGTAGGGAGCGCAGCGACCGAAGGGTAGGCGCTTTTTGCAGCTCTTCGGCTGTGCGCTG
GCCAGACAGTTATGCACAGGCCAGGCGGGTTTTAAGAGTTTTAATAAGTTTTAAAGAGTTTTAGGCGGAA
AAATCGCCTTTTTTCTCTTTTATATCAGTCACTTACATGTGTGACCGGTTCCCAATGTACGGCTTTGGGT
TCCCAATGTACGGGTTCCGGTTCCCAATGTACGGCTTTGGGTTCCCAATGTACGTGCTATCCACAGGAAA
GAGACCTTTTCGACCTTTTTCCCCTGCTAGGGCAATTTGCCCTAGCATCTGCTCCGTACATTAGGAACCG
GCGGATGCTTCGCCCTCGATCAGGTTGCGGTAGCGCATGACTAGGATCGGGCCAGCCTGCCCCGCCTCCT
CCTTCAAATCGTACTCCGGCAGGTCATTTGACCCGATCAGCTTGCGCACGGTGAAACAGAACTTCTTGAA
CTCTCCGGCGCTGCCACTGCGTTCGTAGATCGTCTTGAACAACCATCTGGCTTCTGCCTTGCCTGCGGCG
CGGCGTGCCAGGCGGTAGAGAAAACGGCCGATGCCGGGATCGATCAAAAAGTAATCGGGGTGAACCGTCA
GCACGTCCGGGTTCTTGCCTTCTGTGATCTCGCGGTACATCCAATCAGCTAGCTCGATCTCGATGTACTC
CGGCCGCCCGGTTTCGCTCTTTACGATCTTGTAGCGGCTAATCAAGGCTTCACCCTCGGATACCGTCACC
AGGCGGCCGTTCTTGGCCTTCTTCGTACGCTGCATGGCAACGTGCGTGGTGTTTAACCGAATGCAGGTTT
CTACCAGGTCGTCTTTCTGCTTTCCGCCATCGGCTCGCCGGCAGAACTTGAGTACGTCCGCAACGTGTGG
ACGGAACACGCGGCCGGGCTTGTCTCCCTTCCCTTCCCGGTATCGGTTCATGGATTCGGTTAGATGGGAA
ACCGCCATCAGTACCAGGTCGTAATCCCACACACTGGCCATGCCGGCCGGCCCTGCGGAAACCTCTACGT
GCCCGTCTGGAAGCTCGTAGCGGATCACCTCGCCAGCTCGTCGGTCACGCTTCGACAGACGGAAAACGGC
CACGTCCATGATGCTGCGACTATCGCGGGTGCCCACGTCATAGAGCATCGGAACGAAAAAATCTGGTTGC
TCGTCGCCCTTGGGCGGCTTCCTAATCGACGGCGCACCGGCTGCCGGCGGTTGCCGGGATTCTTTGCGGA
TTCGATCAGCGGCCGCTTGCCACGATTCACCGGGGCGTGCTTCTGCCTCGATGCGTTGCCGCTGGGCGGC
CTGCGCGGCCTTCAACTTCTCCACCAGGTCATCACCCAGCGCCGCGCCGATTTGTACCGGGCCGGATGGT
TTGCGACCGCTCACGCCGATTCCTCGGGCTTGGGGGTTCCAGTGCCATTGCAGGGCCGGCAGGCAACCCA
GCCGCTTACGCCTGGCCAACCGCCCGTTCCTCCACACATGGGGCATTCCACGGCGTCGGTGCCTGGTTGT
TCTTGATTTTCCATGCCGCCTCCTTTAGCCGCTAAAATTCATCTACTCATTTATTCATTTGCTCATTTAC
TCTGGTAGCTGCGCGATGTATTCAGATAGCAGCTCGGTAATGGTCTTGCCTTGGCGTACCGCGTACATCT
TCAGCTTGGTGTGATCCTCCGCCGGCAACTGAAAGTTGACCCGCTTCATGGCTGGCGTGTCTGCCAGGCT
GGCCAACGTTGCAGCCTTGCTGCTGCGTGCGCTCGGACGGCCGGCACTTAGCGTGTTTGTGCTTTTGCTC
ATTTTCTCTTTACCTCATTAACTCAAATGAGTTTTGATTTAATTTCAGCGGCCAGCGCCTGGACCTCGCG
GGCAGCGTCGCCCTCGGGTTCTGATTCAAGAACGGTTGTGCCGGCGGCGGCAGTGCCTGGGTAGCTCACG
CGCTGCGTGATACGGGACTCAAGAATGGGCAGCTCGTACCCGGCCAGCGCCTCGGCAACCTCACCGCCGA
TGCGCGTGCCTTTGATCGCCCGCGACACGACAAAGGCCGCTTGTAGCCTTCCATCCGTGACCTCAATGCG
CTGCTTAACCAGCTCCACCAGGTCGGCGGTGGCCCATATGTCGTAAGGGCTTGGCTGCACCGGAATCAGC
ACGAAGTCGGCTGCCTTGATCGCGGACACAGCCAAGTCCGCCGCCTGGGGCGCTCCGTCGATCACTACGA
AGTCGCGCCGGCCGATGGCCTTCACGTCGCGGTCAATCGTCGGGCGGTCGATGCCGACAACGGTTAGCGG
TTGATCTTCCCGCACGGCCGCCCAATCGCGGGCACTGCCCTGGGGATCGGAATCGACTAACAGAACATCG
GCCCCGGCGAGTTGCAGGGCGCGGGCTAGATGGGTTGCGATGGTCGTCTTGCCTGACCCGCCTTTCTGGT
TAAGTACAGCGATAACCTTCATGCGTTCCCCTTGCGTATTTGTTTATTTACTCATCGCATCATATACGCA
GCGACCGCATGACGCAAGCTGTTTTACTCAAATACACATCACCTTTTTAGACGGCGGCGCTCGGTTTCTT
CAGCGGCCAAGCTGGCCGGCCAGGCCGCCAGCTTGGCATCAGACAAACCGGCCAGGATTTCATGCAGCCG
CACGGTTGAGACGTGCGCGGGCGGCTCGAACACGTACCCGGCCGCGATCATCTCCGCCTCGATCTCTTCG
GTAATGAAAAACGGTTCGTCCTGGCCGTCCTGGTGCGGTTTCATGCTTGTTCCTCTTGGCGTTCATTCTC
GGCGGCCGCCAGGGCGTCGGCCTCGGTCAATGCGTCCTCACGGAAGGCACCGCGCCGCCTGGCCTCGGTG
GGCGTCACTTCCTCGCTGCGCTCAAGTGCGCGGTACAGGGTCGAGCGATGCACGCCAAGCAGTGCAGCCG
CCTCTTTCACGGTGCGGCCTTCCTGGTCGATCAGCTCGCGGGCGTGCGCGATCTGTGCCGGGGTGAGGGT
AGGGCGGGGGCCAAACTTCACGCCTCGGGCCTTGGCGGCCTCGCGCCCGCTCCGGGTGCGGTCGATGATT
AGGGAACGCTCGAACTCGGCAATGCCGGCGAACACGGTCAACACCATGCGGCCGGCCGGCGTGGTGGTGT
CGGCCCACGGCTCTGCCAGGCTACGCAGGCCCGCGCCGGCCTCCTGGATGCGCTCGGCAATGTCCAGTAG
GTCGCGGGTGCTGCGGGCCAGGCGGTCTAGCCTGGTCACTGTCACAACGTCGCCAGGGCGTAGGTGGTCA
AGCATCCTGGCCAGCTCCGGGCGGTCGCGCCTGGTGCCGGTGATCTTCTCGGAAAACAGCTTGGTGCAGC
CGGCCGCGTGCAGTTCGGCCCGTTGGTTGGTCAAGTCCTGGTCGTCGGTGCTGACGCGGGCATAGCCCAG
CAGGCCAGCGGCGGCGCTCTTGTTCATGGCGTAATGTCTCCGGTTCTAGTCGCAAGTATTCTACTTTATG
CGACTAAAACACGCGACAAGAAAACGCCAGGAAAAGGGCAGGGCGGCAGCCTGTCGCGTAACTTAGGACT
TGTGCGACATGTCGTTTTCAGAAGACGGCTGCACTGAACGTCAGAAGCCGACTGCA
